Addgene plasmid #27286: pDE43-MCKq19
Depositing lab: Dirk Schnappinger. Depositing organization: Cornell University. Publication: Simultaneous analysis of multiple Mycobacterium tuberculosis knockdown mutants in vitro and in vivo. Blumenthal A, Trujillo C, Ehrt S, Schnappinger D. PLoS One. 2010 Dec 22;5(12):e15667. doi: 10.1371/journal.pone.0015667. PubMed 21203517.
Backbone
  Vector backbone: pDE43-MCKq1
  Backbone manufacturer: N/A
  Backbone size w/o insert (bp): 5738
  Vector type: Gateway Destination Vector
Growth in bacteria
  Bacterial resistance: Chloramphenicol, 25 μg/mL
  Growth temperature: 37°C
  Growth strain: Unknown
  Growth instructions: ccdB Anti-toxin strain (e.g. DB3.1), 37C
  Copy number: Unknown
Gene/Insert
  Gene/Insert name: qtag19
  Insert size (bp): 254
  Mutation: N/A
  Cloning method: Gateway Cloning; 5′ cloning site AgeI (unknown if destroyed); 3′ cloning site PciI (unknown if destroyed)
  Sequencing primers: 5′ N/A; 3′ N/A
Terms and licenses: Academic/Nonprofit Terms; Industry Terms: Not Available to Industry
How to cite: pDE43-MCKq19 was a gift from Dirk Schnappinger (Addgene plasmid # 27286 ; http://n2t.net/addgene:27286 ; RRID:Addgene_27286)
