[The description below was written by a language model from this plasmid's Addgene catalogue record and pLannotate feature annotations shown in this document.]
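Description:
pDE43-MCKq19 is a Gateway destination vector built on the pDE43-MCKq1 backbone for use in mycobacteria, and it carries a short (254 bp) sequence tag, qtag19, placed between AgeI and PciI sites. It replicates in E. coli from a high-copy ColE1/pUC-type origin. The feature table also shows the integrase gene of mycobacteriophage L5, with flanking phage fragments including a putative excisionase remnant. This indicates that the plasmid is meant to insert site-specifically as a single copy into the mycobacterial chromosome rather than replicate episomally there. A kanamycin resistance gene, aph(3')-Ia, sits on the backbone. The catalogue lists chloramphenicol as the bacterial selection, which corresponds to the CmR gene inside the Gateway cassette.

That cassette consists of the ccdB toxin gene, a ccdA fragment and the cat gene with its promoter, flanked by attR-type recombination sites. These are annotated as attR1 (overlapping an attB4-like core) and attR3, an arrangement suggestive of multisite Gateway assembly. Because ccdB poisons DNA gyrase, the unrecombined vector must be kept in a ccdB-tolerant strain. An LR reaction replaces the cassette with the entry-clone insert(s), removing both the toxin and chloramphenicol resistance and so giving counter-selection for recombinants. An rrnB T1 terminator lies upstream of the cassette, and SP6 and T7 promoters lie between the cassette and the origin.

The record does not annotate qtag19 or state its function. The associated publication concerns simultaneous analysis of multiple Mycobacterium tuberculosis knockdown mutants in vitro and in vivo, so the tag probably serves as a unique identifier that lets individual strains be tracked in mixed populations. The vector appears to be one member of a series differing only in the tag.
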