Features (pLannotate 1.2.2; 18 found; start..end, strand, type, name):
     37..83      -  terminator     rrnB T1 terminator: transcription terminator T1 from the E. coli rrnB gene
    270..335     +  rep_origin     RSF ori (fragment): Plasmids containing the RSF 1030 origin of replication can be propagated in E. coli cells that contain additional plasmids with compatible origins.
    395..415     +  protein_bind   attB4: mutant version of attB; core recombination site for the Gateway® BP reaction BP Clonase™
    399..518     +  protein_bind   attR1: mutant version of attR; recombination site for the Gateway® LR reaction LR Clonase™
    559..864     -  CDS            ccdB: CcdB, a bacterial toxin that poisons DNA gyrase; ccdB; Plasmids containing the ccdB gene cannot be propagated in standard E. coli strains.
    869..1027    -  CDS            ccdA (fragment): CCDA_ECO57 - Also known as H, letA. Experimental evidence at protein level: Swiss-Prot protein existence level 1. Antitoxin component of a type II toxin-antitoxin (TA) system which inhibits the post-segregational killing (PSK) of plasmid-free cells, also referred to as a plasmid addiction system. Binds to and blocks the activity of CcdB; will also remove bound CcdB protein from the CcdB-GyrA complex by forming a CcdA-CcdB complex, a process termed rejuvenation. Functions as a transcriptional corepressor for the ccdAB operon, repression also requires CcdB (By similarity). From Escherichia coli
   1206..1865    -  CDS            CmR: chloramphenicol acetyltransferase; cat; confers resistance to chloramphenicol
   1866..1895    -  promoter       cat promoter (fragment): promoter of the E. coli cat gene encoding chloramphenicol acetyltransferase
   1919..1949    -  promoter       lac UV5 promoter: E. coli lac promoter with an "up" mutation
   1974..2097    -  protein_bind   attR3: mutant version of attR; recombination site for the Gateway® LR reaction LR Clonase™
   2160..2178    +  promoter       SP6 promoter: promoter for bacteriophage SP6 RNA polymerase
   2365..2383    -  promoter       T7 promoter: promoter for bacteriophage T7 RNA polymerase
   2466..3054    -  rep_origin     ori: high-copy-number ColE1/pMB1/pBR322/pUC origin of replication
   3102..3245    -  CDS            TRA2_ECOLX (fragment): Protein predicted: Swiss-Prot protein existence level 4. Required for transposition of transposon Tn903. From Escherichia coli.
   3386..4201    -  CDS            KanR: aminoglycoside phosphotransferase; aph(3')-Ia; confers resistance to kanamycin in bacteria or G418 (Geneticin®) in eukaryotes
   4319..4423    +  CDS            32 (fragment): VG32_BPML5 - Protein predicted: Swiss-Prot protein existence level 4. From Mycobacterium phage L5 (Mycobacteriophage L5).
   4485..5597    -  CDS            33: VINT_BPML5 - Also known as int. Protein inferred from homology: Swiss-Prot protein existence level 3. Integrase is necessary for integration of the phage into the host genome by site-specific recombination. From Mycobacterium phage L5 (Mycobacteriophage L5).
   6010..4       +  CDS            34.1 (fragment) (across the origin): VG341_BPMD2 - Protein predicted: Swiss-Prot protein existence level 4. Putative excisionase. From Mycobacterium phage D29 (Mycobacteriophage D29).
>Addgene plasmid #27286 | pDE43-MCKq19 | depositor full sequence | sequence record 12857 | Author sequence
TGATCACCGCGGCCATGATGGCCGGACAAACAACAGATAAAACGAAAGGCCCAGTCTTTCGACTGAGCCT
TTCGTTTTATTTGATGCCTGGCAGTCGATCGTACGCTAGTTAACTACGTCGACATCGATTTAATTAATAT
GCATCAATTGATTTAAATACTAGTGTTAACTATTTAATTGGGGACCCTAGAGGTCCCCTTTTTTATTTTA
AAAATTTTTTCNAAGGGGACCTCTAGGGTCCCCAGCTGGCTAGCGAGTCATGAGGTNACCATGTTCTTTC
CTGCGTTATCCCCTGATTCTGTGGATAACCGTATTACCGCCTTTGAGTGAGCTGATACCAGCGGATAACA
ATTTCACACAGGAAACAGCTATGACCATGATTACGCCAAGCTATCAACTTTGTATAGAAAAGTTGAACGA
GAAACGTAAAATGATATAAATATCAATATATTAAATTAGATTTTGCATAAAAAACAGACTACATAATACT
GTAAAACACAACATATCCAGTCACTATGGTCGACCTGCAGACTGGCTGTGTATAAGGGAGCCTGACATTT
ATATTCCCCAGAACATCAGGTTAATGGCGTTTTTGATGTCATTTTCGCGGTGGCTGAGATCAGCCACTTC
TTCCCCGATAACGGAGACCGGCACACTGGCCATATCGGTGGTCATCATGCGCCAGCTTTCATCCCCGATA
TGCACCACCGGGTAAAGTTCACGGGGGACTTTATCTGACAGCAGACGTGCACTGGCCAGGGGGATCACCA
TCCGTCGCCCGGGCGTGTCAATAATATCACTCTGTACATCCACAAACAGACGATAACGGCTCTCTCTTTT
ATAGGTGTAAACCTTAAACTGCATTTCACCAGCCCCTGTTCTCGTCGGCAAAAGAGCCGTTCATTTCAAT
AAACCGGGCGACCTCAGCCATCCCTTCCTGATTTTCCGCTTTCCAGCGTTCGGCACGCAGACGACGGGCT
TCATTCTGCATGGTTGTGCTTACCGAACCGGAGATATTGACATCATATATGCCTTGAGCAACTGATAGCT
GTCGCTGTCAACTGTCACTGTAATACGCTGCTTCATAGCATACCTCTTTTTGACATACTTCGGGTATACA
TATCAGTATATATTCTTATACCGCAAAAATCAGCGCGCAAATACGCATACTGTTATCTGGCTTTTAGTAA
GCCGGATCCTCTAGATTACGCCCCGCCCTGCCACTCATCGCAGTACTGTTGTAATTCATTAAGCATTCTG
CCGACATGGAAGCCATCACAAACGGCATGATGAACCTGAATCGCCAGCGGCATCAGCACCTTGTCGCCTT
GCGTATAATATTTGCCCATGGTGAAAACGGGGGCGAAGAAGTTGTCCATATTGGCCACGTTTAAATCAAA
ACTGGTGAAACTCACCCAGGGATTGGCTGAGACGAAAAACATATTCTCAATAAACCCTTTAGGGAAATAG
GCCAGGTTTTCACCGTAACACGCCACATCTTGCGAATATATGTGTAGAAACTGCCGGAAATCGTCGTGGT
ATTCACTCCAGAGCGATGAAAACGTTTCAGTTTGCTCATGGAAAACGGTGTAACAAGGGTGAACACTATC
CCATATCACCAGCTCACCGTCTTTCATTGCCATACGGAATTCCGGATGAGCATTCATCAGGCGGGCAAGA
ATGTGAATAAAGGCCGGATAAAACTTGTGCTTATTTTTCTTTACGGTCTTTAAAAAGGCCGTAATATCCA
GCTGAACGGTCTGGTTATAGGTACATTGAGCAACTGACTGAAATGCCTCAAAATGTTCTTTACGATGCCA
TTGGGATATATCAACGGTGGTATATCCAGTGATTTTTTTCTCCATTTTAGCTTCCTTAGCTCCTGAAAAT
CTCGACGGATCCTAACTCAAAATCCACACATTATACGAGCCGGAAGCATAAAGTGTAAAGCCTGGGGTGC
CTAATGCGGCCGCCATAGTGACTGGATATGTTGTGTTTTACAGTATTATGTAGTCTGTTTTTTATGCAAA
ATCTAATTTAATATATTGATATTTATATCATTTTACGTTTCTCGTTCAACTTTATTATACATAGTTGCTT
AAGCTGCAGGGGACCCTAGAGGTCCCCTTTTTTATTTTAAAAATTTTTTATAACCGGTGATTTAGGTGAC
ACTATAGAAGTGGAATTCGATGGCCTAGCTGGCATCGGTACGTGCCGCGCAACCATGTAGTAGTCCTGGA
GCGTGTCCATCTGGTGTTCAAGCTTTCGGCTAGATGTGCAACGCATGGCAGTCGCCAATCCACGGCCGAA
GCAGAGCGCTATTTCACTGACGCGTGCATGCCATATGGAAACCGTTGTGGTCTCCCTATAGTGAGTCGTA
TTAATTTACGCGTTTCACTGGCCGACATGTGAGCAAAAGGCCAGCAAAAGGCCAGGAACCGTAAAAAGGC
CGCGTTGCTGGCGTTTTTCCATAGGCTCCGCCCCCCTGACGAGCATCACAAAAATCGACGCTCAAGTCAG
AGGTGGCGAAACCCGACAGGACTATAAAGATACCAGGCGTTTCCCCCTGGAAGCTCCCTCGTGCGCTCTC
CTGTTCCGACCCTGCCGCTTACCGGATACCTGTCCGCCTTTCTCCCTTCGGGAAGCGTGGCGCTTTCTCA
ATGCTCACGCTGTAGGTATCTCAGTTCGGTGTAGGTCGTTCGCTCCAAGCTGGGCTGTGTGCACGAACCC
CCCGTTCAGCCCGACCGCTGCGCCTTATCCGGTAACTATCGTCTTGAGTCCAACCCGGTAAGACACGACT
TATCGCCACTGGCAGCAGCCACTGGTAACAGGATTAGCAGAGCGAGGTATGTAGGCGGTGCTACAGAGTT
CTTGAAGTGGTGGCCTAACTACGGCTACACTAGAAGGACAGTATTTGGTATCTGCGCTCTGCTGAAGCCA
GTTACCTTCGGAAAAAGAGTTGGTAGCTCTTGATCCGGCAAACAAACCACCGCTGGTAGCGGTGGTTTTT
TTGTTTGCAAGCAGCAGATTACGCGCAGAAAAAAAGGATCTCAAGAAGATCCTTTGATCTTTTCTACGGG
GTCTGACGCTCAGTGGAACTAGTGAGGTCTGCCTCGTGAAGAAGGTGTTGCTGACTCATACCAGGCCTGA
ATCGCCCCATCATCCAGCCAGAAAGTGAGGGAGCCACGGTTGATGAGAGCTTTGTTGTAGGTGGACCAGT
TGGTGATTTTGAACTTTTGCTTTGCCACGGAACGGTCTGCGTTGTCGGGAAGATGCGTGATCTGATCCTT
CAACTCAGCAAAAGTTCGATTTATTCAACAAAGCCGCCGTCCCGTCAAGTCAGCGTAATGCTCTGCCAGT
GTTACAACCAATTAACCAATTCTGATTAGAAAAACTCATCGAGCATCAAATGAAACTGCAATTTATTCAT
ATCAGGATTATCAATACCATATTTTTGAAAAAGCCGTTTCTGTAATGAAGGAGAAAACTCACCGAGGCAG
TTCCATAGGATGGCAAGATCCTGGTATCGGTCTGCGATTCCGACTCGTCCAACATCAATACAACCTATTA
ATTTCCCCTCGTCAAAAATAAGGTTATCAAGTGAGAAATCACCATGAGTGACGACTGAATCCGGTGAGAA
TGGCAAAAGATTATGCATTTCTTTCCAGACTTGTTCAACAGGCCAGCCATTACGCTCGTCATCAAAATCA
CTCGCATCAACCAAACCGTTATTCATTCGTGATTGCGCCTGAGCGAGACGAAATACGCGATCGCTGTTAA
AAGGACAATTACAAACAGGAATCGAATGCAACCGGCGCAGGAACACTGCCAGCGCATCAACAATATTTTC
ACCTGAATCAGGATATTCTTCTAATACCTGGAATGCTGTTTTCCCGGGGATCGCAGTGGTGAGTAACCAT
GCATCATCAGGAGTACGGATAAAATGCTTGATGGTCGGAAGAGGCATAAATTCCGTCAGCCAGTTTAGTC
TGACCATCTCATCTGTAACATCATTGGCAACGCTACCTTTGCCATGTTTCAGAAACAACTCTGGCGCATG
GGGCTTCCCATACAAGCGATAGATTGTCGCACCTGATTGCCCGACATTATCGCGAGCCCATTTATACCCA
TATAAATCAGCATCCATGTTGGAATTTAATCGCGGCCTCGAGCAAGACGTTTCCCGTTGAATATGGCTCA
TAACACCCCTTGTATTACTGTTTATGTAAGCAGACAGTTTTATTGTTCATGATGATATATTTTTATCTTG
TGCAATGTAACATCAGAGATTTTGAGACACAACGTCGCTTTGTTGCTAGCTGGCGGGAACGGCAATGCTC
CTGGCGGCGGCGGGGCTGGTGCCCAGGTCTCCGCACAGAGCGGCGGTGCTGGCGCTCGCGGCCAGGCGTG
GTTCTTCGCGTACTGACAAGAAACCCCCCTCTTTAGGACTCAGTGTCCTTGGGAGGGGGGCTTTTTGCGT
TTCAGGAGGTCTTGGCCAGCTTGGACATCGCCTCAGCGATAGCCTCGTCGCGGGCCTCAGACGCCATCTG
GTACTTCATCGCCATCCTAGGAGTCGTGTGACCGAGACGGGCCATCAGCTCCTTGGTCGTCGCACCTGCC
TGAGCGGCGAACGTAGCGCCGACAGCGCGGAGGTCGTGGATGCGGAGTTCCGGCCGACCGATCTTGGCGT
AGCCACGCTTCAGCGACTTGGTGAACGCGGACTTCGACAGCCGGTTGCCCTGCGTCGTGGTCACCAGGAA
TGCCTCGGGGCCCTTGTTCATCTTCGTACGGTCCTTCATGTGCGCTCGGATCATCTCCGCGACGTGAGGC
GGAACCGTCACAGGACGCTTCGACCGGACGGTCTTGGCGTTGCCAACGACGATCTTGTTCCCCACGCGGG
AAGCGCCACGGCGCACCCGGAGCTTCATCGTCATGCCGTCGTCCACGATGTCCTTGCGGCGAAGCTCGAT
CAGCTCTCCGAACCGGAGGCTCGTCCACGCCAGGATGTATGCCGCGATCCGGTAGTGCTCGAAGATCTCA
GCGGCGACGATGTCCAGCTCCTCAGGCGTCAGCGCCTCTACGTCGCGCTCATCGGCTGCCTTCTGCTCGA
TCCGGCACGGGTTCTCTGCGATCAGCTTGTCCTCGACCGCTGTGTTCATCACCGCCCGGAGGACGTTGTA
GGCATGCCGGCGGGCAGTCGGGTGCTTCCTACCCATCCCGGCCCACCACGCACGCACCAGAGCTGGCGTC
ATCTCTGTGACCGCCACTTCACCTAGCACCGGGTAGATGCGGCGCTCCGCGTGCCCGCTGTACAGATCCC
TGGTGCCGTCTGCGAGGTCGCGCTCCACGAGCCACTTCCGGGTGTACTCCTCCAGCGTGATGGCGCTGGC
GGCTGCCTTCTTCGCCCGGTCCTGTGGAGGGGTCCAGGTCTCCATCTCGATGAGCCGCTTCTCGCCCGCG
AGCCAGGCTTCGGCGTCCATCTTGTTGTCGTAGGTCTGCAGCGCGTAGTACCTCACACCGTCCTGCGGGT
TGACGTATGAGGCTTGGATCCTCCCGCTGCGCTGAGTCTTCAGCGATCCCCATCCGCGACGTGCCAACTA
GGTCTCCTCTCGTCGTGAACAAGGCTACCGGGTTGCAACTCCTGTGCAACTCTCAGGCTTCAACGCGCTT
CTACGACCTGCAATTTCTTTCCACTTAGAGGATGCAGCCGAGAGGGGGTAAAAACCTATCTTGACCGGCC
CATATATGTGGTCGGCAGACACCCATTCTTCCAAACTAGCTACGCGGGTTCGATTCCCGTCGCCCGCTCC
GCTGGTCAGAGGGTGTTTTCGCCCTCTGGCCATTTTTCTTTCCAGGGGTCTGCAACTCTTGTGCGACTCT
TCTGACCTGGGCATACGCGGTTGCAACGCATCCCTGATCTGGCTACTTTCGATGCTGACAAACGAATAGA
GCCCCCCGCCTGCGCGAACAGACGAGGGGCATTCACACCAGATTGGAGCTGGTGCAGTGAAGAGAATAGA
CCGGGACAAGGTTGCACCGGGAGTTGCAGCGGTCGGAACCCTCGCCGTCGGCGGGCTGGCGTTCGCCCTG
TCGTTCACGGCTCTAGC
