>Addgene plasmid #27286 | pDE43-MCKq19 | addgene partial sequence | sequence record 33732 | 27286 with CAT-R
GGATATATCAACGGTGGTATATCCAGTGATTTTTTTCTCCATTTTAGCTTCCTTAGCTCCTGAAAATCTC
GACGGATCCTAACTCAAAATCCACACATTATACGAGCCGGAAGCATAAAGTGTAAAGCCTGGGGTGCCTA
ATGCGGCCGCCATAGTGACTGGATATGTTGTGTTTTACAGTATTATGTAGTCTGTTTTTTATGCAAAATC
TAATTTAATATATTGATATTTATATCATTTTACGTTTCTCGTTCAACTTTATTATACATAGTTGCTTAAG
CTGCAGGGGACCCTAGAGGTCCCCTTTTTTATTTTAAAAATTTTTTATAACCGGTGATTTAGGTGACACT
ATAGAAGTGGAATTCGATGGCCTAGCTGGCATCGGTACGTGCCGCGCAACCATGTAGTAGTCCTGGAGCG
TGTCCATCTGGTGTTCAAGCTTTCGGCTAGATGTGCAACGCATGGCAGTCGCCAATCCACGGCCGAAGCA
GAGCGCTATTTCACTGACGCGTGCATGCCATATGGAAACCGTTGTGGTCTCCCTATAGTGAGTCGTATTA
ATTTACGCGTTTCACTGGCCGACATGTGAGCAAAAGGCCAGCAAAAGGCCAGGAACCGTAAAAAGGCCGC
GTTGCTGGCGTTTTTCCATAGGCTCCGCCCCCCTGACGAGCATCACAAAAATCGACGCTCAAGTCAGA
